Addgene plasmid #107480: pCEP4-SERTY289I-myc
Purpose: Mammalian expression plasmid for codon optimized mutant hSERT with internal MYC tag inserted in ECL2, mutation Y289I with approximately wildtype activity
Depositing lab: Erik Procko. Depositing organization: University of Illinois at Urbana-Champaign. Publication: Deep Mutagenesis of a Transporter for Uptake of a Non-Native Substrate Identifies Conformationally Dynamic Regions. Young HJ, Chan M, Selvam B, Szymanski SK, Shukla D, Procko E. bioRxiv 2021.04.19.440442 10.1101/2021.04.19.440442.
Backbone
  Vector backbone: pCEP4
  Backbone manufacturer: Invitrogen
  Backbone size w/o insert (bp): 10410
  Vector type: Mammalian Expression
  Selectable markers: Hygromycin
Growth in bacteria
  Bacterial resistance: Ampicillin, 100 μg/mL
  Growth temperature: 37°C
  Growth strain: DH5alpha
  Copy number: High Copy
Gene/Insert
  Gene/Insert name: Serotonin Transporter (SERT) (alt name: SLC6A4)
  Species: H. sapiens (human)
  Insert size (bp): 1985
  Mutation: N177E
  Entrez Gene: SLC6A4 (a.k.a. 5-HTT, 5-HTTLPR, 5HTT, HTT, OCD1, SERT, SERT1, hSERT)
  Promoter: CMV
  Cloning method: Restriction Enzyme; 5′ cloning site NHE1 (not destroyed); 3′ cloning site XHO1 (not destroyed)
  Sequencing primers: 5′ CMV Forward; 3′ EBV Reverse
Terms and licenses: Academic/Nonprofit Terms; Industry Terms: Not Available to Industry
Depositor comments: Please visit https://doi.org/10.1101/2021.04.19.440442 for bioRxiv preprint.
How to cite: pCEP4-SERTY289I-myc was a gift from Erik Procko (Addgene plasmid # 107480 ; http://n2t.net/addgene:107480 ; RRID:Addgene_107480)
