[The description below was written by a language model from this plasmid's Addgene catalogue record and pLannotate feature annotations shown in this document.]
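Description:
pCEP4-SERTY289I-myc is a mammalian expression plasmid built on the Invitrogen pCEP4 episomal backbone, carrying a codon-optimized human serotonin transporter (SERT, SLC6A4). The annotated full sequence is about 12.4 kb. In E. coli it is maintained through a high-copy ColE1/pUC-type origin and selected with ampicillin via the β-lactamase gene. In mammalian cells, the Epstein-Barr virus oriP origin together with the EBNA1 coding sequence allows the plasmid to replicate and persist as an extrachromosomal episome in permissive primate cells. A hygromycin resistance gene, driven by the HSV thymidine kinase promoter and terminated by the TK polyadenylation signal, permits selection of cells that retain it. Short fragments annotated as EBV and HSV glycoproteins, BRRF2, rop, the tetracycline resistance gene and SV40 large T antigen are most likely non-functional remnants of the viral and pBR322-derived segments used to assemble the backbone.

The SERT open reading frame lies between NheI and XhoI sites, downstream of the human CMV immediate-early enhancer and promoter. An SV40 polyadenylation signal follows it across the origin of the circular map, although the table annotates that signal on the opposite strand. According to the record, the transporter carries an internal MYC epitope inserted in extracellular loop 2, which would typically allow detection of surface-expressed protein, although the tag is not separately annotated in the feature table. The name and purpose describe a Y289I substitution with approximately wild-type activity, whereas the catalogue mutation field lists N177E. This discrepancy cannot be resolved from the record. The plasmid derives from a deep mutagenesis study of transporter uptake of a non-native substrate and conformationally dynamic regions, where it likely served to characterize an individual mutant.
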