Features (pLannotate 1.2.2; 19 found; start..end, strand, type, name):
     14..148     -  polyA_signal   SV40 poly(A) signal: SV40 polyadenylation signal
    171..253     -  CDS            large T antigen (fragment): large T antigen from SV40 (simian virus 40)
    256..296     +  CDS            rop (fragment): Rop protein, which maintains plasmids at low copy number; rop
    898..2687    -  rep_origin     oriP: Epstein-Barr virus oriP replication origin (Yates et al., 2000)
   2692..2910    -  CDS            gL (fragment): GL_EBVB9 - Experimental evidence at protein level: Swiss-Prot protein existence level 1. The heterodimer glycoprotein H-glycoprotein L is required for the fusion of viral and plasma membranes leading to virus entry into the host cell. Acts as a functional inhibitor of gH and maintains gH in an inhibited form. Upon binding to host integrins, gL dissociates from gH leading to activation of the viral fusion glycoproteins gB and gH. Fusion of EBV with B-lymphocytes requires the additional receptor- binding protein gp42, which forms a complex with gH/gL. The heterodimer gH/gL targets also host EPHA
   2993..4918    -  CDS            EBNA1: Epstein-Barr nuclear antigen 1, also known as EBNA-1 crucial for latent viral infection, and for episomal amplification of vectors containing the oriP origin (Okita et al., 2013)
   4956..5300    -  CDS            BRRF2_EBVB9 (fragment): Protein inferred from homology: Swiss-Prot protein existence level 3. From Epstein-Barr virus (strain B95-8) (HHV-4) (Human herpesvirus 4).
   5303..5326    -  promoter       tet promoter (fragment): E. coli promoter for tetracycline efflux protein gene
   5439..5543    +  promoter       AmpR promoter: bla
   5544..6404    +  CDS            AmpR: β-lactamase; bla; confers resistance to ampicillin, carbenicillin, and related antibiotics
   6575..7163    +  rep_origin     ori: high-copy-number ColE1/pMB1/pBR322/pUC origin of replication
   7353..7697    -  CDS            TcR (fragment): tetracycline efflux protein; tet; confers resistance to tetracycline
   7780..7925    +  promoter       HSV TK promoter: herpes simplex virus thymidine kinase promoter
   7965..8990    +  CDS            HygR: aminoglycoside phosphotransferase from E. coli; aph(4)-Ia; confers resistance to hygromycin
   9055..9103    +  polyA_signal   HSV TK poly(A) signal: herpes simplex virus thymidine kinase polyadenylation signal (Cole and Stacy, 1985)
   9303..9527    +  CDS            gH (fragment): GH_HHV11 - Experimental evidence at protein level: Swiss-Prot protein existence level 1. The heterodimer glycoprotein H-glycoprotein L is required for the fusion of viral and plasma membranes leading to virus entry into the host cell. Following initial binding to host receptor, membrane fusion is mediated by the fusion machinery composed of gB and the heterodimer gH/gL. May also be involved in the fusion between the virion envelope and the outer nuclear membrane during virion morphogenesis. From Human herpesvirus 1 (strain 17) (HHV-1) (Human herpes simplex virus 1).
   9756..10135   +  enhancer       CMV enhancer: human cytomegalovirus immediate early enhancer
  10137..10336   +  promoter       CMV promoter: human cytomegalovirus (CMV) immediate early promoter
  10394..12355   +  CDS            SLC6A4: SC6A4_HUMAN - Also known as HTT, SERT. Experimental evidence at protein level: Swiss-Prot protein existence level 1. Serotonin transporter whose primary function in the central nervous system involves the regulation of serotonergic signaling via transport of serotonin molecules from the synaptic cleft back into the pre-synaptic terminal for re-utilization. Plays a key role in mediating regulation of the availability of serotonin to other receptors of serotonergic systems. Terminates the action of serotonin and recycles it in a sodium-dependent manner. From Homo sapiens (Human).
>Addgene plasmid #107480 | pCEP4-SERTY289I-myc | depositor full sequence | sequence record 202734 | Full Sequence
GCCGGCAAGGCCGGATCCAGACATGATAAGATACATTGATGAGTTTGGACAAACCACAACTAGAATGCAG
TGAAAAAAATGCTTTATTTGTGAAATTTGTGATGCTATTGCTTTATTTGTAACCATTATAAGCTGCAATA
AACAAGTTAACAACAACAATTGCATTCATTTTATGTTTCAGGTTCAGGGGGAGGTGGGGAGGTTTTTTAA
AGCAAGTAAAACCTCTACAAATGTGGTATGGCTGATTATGATCCGGCTGCCTCGCGCGTTTCGGTGATGA
CGGTGAAAACCTCTGACACATGCAGCTCCCGGAGACGGTCACAGCTTGTCTGTAAGCGGATGCCGGGAGC
AGACAAGCCCGTCAGGGCGCGTCAGCGGGTGTTGGCGGGTGTCGGGGCGCAGCCATGACCGGTCGACTCT
AGAGCCCCGCCGCCGGACGAACTAAACCTGACTACGGCATCTCTGCCCCTTCTTCGCTGGTACGAGGAGC
GCTTTTGTTTTGTATTCGGGGCAGTGCATGTAATCCCTTCAGTTGGTTGGTACAACTTGCCAACTGGGCC
CTGTTCCACATGTGACACGGGGGGGGACCAAACACAAAGGGGTTCTCTGACTGTAGTTGACATCCTTATA
AATGGATGTGCACATTTGCCAACACTGAGTGGCTTTCATCCTGGAGCAGACTTTGCATGCTGTGGACTGC
AACACAACATTGCCTTTATGTGTAACTCTTGGCTGAAGCTCTTACACCAATGCTGGGGGACATGTACCTC
CCAGGGGCCCAGGAAGACTACGGGAGGCTACACCAACGTCAATCAGAGGGGCCTGTGTAGCTACCGATAA
GCGGACCCTCAAGAGGGCATTAGCAATAGTGTTTATAAGGCCCCCTTGTTAACCCTAAACGGGTAGCATA
TGCTTCCCGGGTAGTAGTATATACTATCCAGACTAACCCTAATTCAATAGCATATGTTACCCAACGGGAA
GCATATGCTATCGAATTAGGGTTAGTAAAAGGGTCCTAAGGAACAGCGATATCTCCCACCCCATGAGCTG
TCACGGTTTTATTTACATGGGGTCAGGATTCCACGAGGGTAGTGAACCATTTTAGTCACAAGGGCAGTGG
CTGAAGATCAAGGAGCGGGCAGTGAACTCTCCTGAATCTTCGCCTGCTTCTTCATTCTCCTTCGTTTAGC
TAATAGAATAACTGCTGAGTTGTGAACAGTAAGGTGTATGTGAGGTGCTCGAAAACAAGGTTTCAGGTGA
CGCCCCCAGAATAAAATTTGGACGGGGGGTTCAGTGGTGGCATTGTGCTATGACACCAATATAACCCTCA
CAAACCCCTTGGGCAATAAATACTAGTGTAGGAATGAAACATTCTGAATATCTTTAACAATAGAAATCCA
TGGGGTGGGGACAAGCCGTAAAGACTGGATGTCCATCTCACACGAATTTATGGCTATGGGCAACACATAA
TCCTAGTGCAATATGATACTGGGGTTATTAAGATGTGTCCCAGGCAGGGACCAAGACAGGTGAACCATGT
TGTTACACTCTATTTGTAACAAGGGGAAAGAGAGTGGACGCCGACAGCAGCGGACTCCACTGGTTGTCTC
TAACACCCCCGAAAATTAAACGGGGCTCCACGCCAATGGGGCCCATAAACAAAGACAAGTGGCCACTCTT
TTTTTTGAAATTGTGGAGTGGGGGCACGCGTCAGCCCCCACACGCCGCCCTGCGGTTTTGGACTGTAAAA
TAAGGGTGTAATAACTTGGCTGATTGTAACCCCGCTAACCACTGCGGTCAAACCACTTGCCCACAAAACC
ACTAATGGCACCCCGGGGAATACCTGCATAAGTAGGTGGGCGGGCCAAGATAGGGGCGCGATTGCTGCGA
TCTGGAGGACAAATTACACACACTTGCGCCTGAGCGCCAAGCACAGGGTTGTTGGTCCTCATATTCACGA
GGTCGCTGAGAGCACGGTGGGCTAATGTTGCCATGGGTAGCATATACTACCCAAATATCTGGATAGCATA
TGCTATCCTAATCTATATCTGGGTAGCATAGGCTATCCTAATCTATATCTGGGTAGCATATGCTATCCTA
ATCTATATCTGGGTAGTATATGCTATCCTAATTTATATCTGGGTAGCATAGGCTATCCTAATCTATATCT
GGGTAGCATATGCTATCCTAATCTATATCTGGGTAGTATATGCTATCCTAATCTGTATCCGGGTAGCATA
TGCTATCCTAATAGAGATTAGGGTAGTATATGCTATCCTAATTTATATCTGGGTAGCATATACTACCCAA
ATATCTGGATAGCATATGCTATCCTAATCTATATCTGGGTAGCATATGCTATCCTAATCTATATCTGGGT
AGCATAGGCTATCCTAATCTATATCTGGGTAGCATATGCTATCCTAATCTATATCTGGGTAGTATATGCT
ATCCTAATTTATATCTGGGTAGCATAGGCTATCCTAATCTATATCTGGGTAGCATATGCTATCCTAATCT
ATATCTGGGTAGTATATGCTATCCTAATCTGTATCCGGGTAGCATATGCTATCCTCATGCATATACAGTC
AGCATATGATACCCAGTAGTAGAGTGGGAGTGCTATCCTTTGCATATGCCGCCACCTCCCAAGGGGGCGT
GAATTTTCGCTGCTTGTCCTTTTCCTGCATGCTGGTTGCTCCCATTCTTAGGTGAATTTAAGGAGGCCAG
GCTAAAGCCGTCGCATGTCTGATTGCTCACCAGGTAAATGTCGCTAATGTTTTCCAACGCGAGAAGGTGT
TGAGCGCGGAGCTGAGTGACGTGACAACATGGGTATGCCCAATTGCCCCATGTTGGGAGGACGAAAATGG
TGACAAGACAGATGGCCAGAAATACACCAACAGCACGCATGATGTCTACTGGGGATTTATTCTTTAGTGC
GGGGGAATACACGGCTTTTAATACGATTGAGGGCGTCTCCTAACAAGTTACATCACTCCTGCCCTTCCTC
ACCCTCATCTCCATCACCTCCTTCATCTCCGTCATCTCCGTCATCACCCTCCGCGGCAGCCCCTTCCACC
ATAGGTGGAAACCAGGGAGGCAAATCTACTCCATCGTCAAAGCTGCACACAGTCACCCTGATATTGCAGG
TAGGAGCGGGCTTTGTCATAACAAGGTCCTTAATCGCATCCTTCAAAACCTCAGCAAATATATGAGTTTG
TAAAAAGACCATGAAATAACAGACAATGGACTCCCTTAGCGGGCCAGGTTGTGGGCCGGGTCCAGGGGCC
ATTCCAAAGGGGAGACGACTCAATGGTGTAAGACGACATTGTGGAATAGCAAGGGCAGTTCCTCGCCTTA
GGTTGTAAAGGGAGGTCTTACTACCTCCATATACGAACACACCGGCGACCCAAGTTCCTTCGTCGGTAGT
CCTTTCTACGTGACTCCTAGCCAGGAGAGCTCTTAAACCTTCTGCAATGTTCTCAAATTTCGGGTTGGAA
CCTCCTTGACCACGATGCTTTCCAAACCACCCTCCTTTTTTGCGCCTGCCTCCATCACCCTGACCCCGGG
GTCCAGTGCTTGGGCCTTCTCCTGGGTCATCTGCGGGGCCCTGCTCTATCGCTCCCGGGGGCACGTCAGG
CTCACCATCTGGGCCACCTTCTTGGTGGTATTCAAAATAATCGGCTTCCCCTACAGGGTGGAAAAATGGC
CTTCTACCTGGAGGGGGCCTGCGCGGTGGAGACCCGGATGATGATGACTGACTACTGGGACTCCTGGGCC
TCTTTTCTCCACGTCCACGACCTCTCCCCCTGGCTCTTTCACGACTTCCCCCCCTGGCTCTTTCACGTCC
TCTACCCCGGCGGCCTCCACTACCTCCTCGACCCCGGCCTCCACTACCTCCTCGACCCCGGCCTCCACTG
CCTCCTCGACCCCGGCCTCCACCTCCTGCTCCTGCCCCTCCTGCTCCTGCCCCTCCTCCTGCTCCTGCCC
CTCCTGCCCCTCCTGCTCCTGCCCCTCCTGCCCCTCCTGCTCCTGCCCCTCCTGCCCCTCCTGCTCCTGC
CCCTCCTGCCCCTCCTCCTGCTCCTGCCCCTCCTGCCCCTCCTCCTGCTCCTGCCCCTCCTGCCCCTCCT
GCTCCTGCCCCTCCTGCCCCTCCTGCTCCTGCCCCTCCTGCCCCTCCTGCTCCTGCCCCTCCTGCTCCTG
CCCCTCCTGCTCCTGCCCCTCCTGCTCCTGCCCCTCCTGCCCCTCCTGCCCCTCCTCCTGCTCCTGCCCC
TCCTGCTCCTGCCCCTCCTGCCCCTCCTGCCCCTCCTGCTCCTGCCCCTCCTCCTGCTCCTGCCCCTCCT
GCCCCTCCTGCCCCTCCTCCTGCTCCTGCCCCTCCTGCCCCTCCTCCTGCTCCTGCCCCTCCTCCTGCTC
CTGCCCCTCCTGCCCCTCCTGCCCCTCCTCCTGCTCCTGCCCCTCCTGCCCCTCCTCCTGCTCCTGCCCC
TCCTCCTGCTCCTGCCCCTCCTGCCCCTCCTGCCCCTCCTCCTGCTCCTGCCCCTCCTCCTGCTCCTGCC
CCTCCTGCCCCTCCTGCCCCTCCTGCCCCTCCTCCTGCTCCTGCCCCTCCTCCTGCTCCTGCCCCTCCTG
CTCCTGCCCCTCCCGCTCCTGCTCCTGCTCCTGTTCCACCGTGGGTCCCTTTGCAGCCAATGCAACTTGG
ACGTTTTTGGGGTCTCCGGACACCATCTCTATGTCTTGGCCCTGATCCTGAGCCGCCCGGGGCTCCTGGT
CTTCCGCCTCCTCGTCCTCGTCCTCTTCCCCGTCCTCGTCCATGGTTATCACCCCCTCTTCTTTGAGGTC
CACTGCCGCCGGAGCCTTCTGGTCCAGATGTGTCTCCCTTCTCTCCTAGGCCATTTCCAGGTCCTGTACC
TGGCCCCTCGTCAGACATGATTCACACTAAAAGAGATCAATAGACATCTTTATTAGACGACGCTCAGTGA
ATACAGGGAGTGCAGACTCCTGCCCCCTCCAACAGCCCCCCCACCCTCATCCCCTTCATGGTCGCTGTCA
GACAGATCCAGGTCTGAAAATTCCCCATCCTCCGAACCATCCTCGTCCTCATCACCAATTACTCGCAGCC
CGGAAAACTCCCGCTGAACATCCTCAAGATTTGCGTCCTGAGCCTCAAGCCAGGCCTCAAATTCCTCGTC
CCCCTTTTTGCTGGACGGTAGGGATGGGGATTCTCGGGACCCCTCCTCTTCCTCTTCAAGGTCACCAGAC
AGAGATGCTACTGGGGCAACGGAAGAAAAGCTGGGTGCGGCCTGTGAGGATCAGCTTATCGATGATAAGC
TGTCAAACATGAGAATTCTTGAAGACGAAAGGGCCTCGTGATACGCCTATTTTTATAGGTTAATGTCATG
ATAATAATGGTTTCTTAGACGTCAGGTGGCACTTTTCGGGGAAATGTGCGCGGAACCCCTATTTGTTTAT
TTTTCTAAATACATTCAAATATGTATCCGCTCATGAGACAATAACCCTGATAAATGCTTCAATAATATTG
AAAAAGGAAGAGTATGAGTATTCAACATTTCCGTGTCGCCCTTATTCCCTTTTTTGCGGCATTTTGCCTT
CCTGTTTTTGCTCACCCAGAAACGCTGGTGAAAGTAAAAGATGCTGAAGATCAGTTGGGTGCACGAGTGG
GTTACATCGAACTGGATCTCAACAGCGGTAAGATCCTTGAGAGTTTTCGCCCCGAAGAACGTTTTCCAAT
GATGAGCACTTTTAAAGTTCTGCTATGTGGCGCGGTATTATCCCGTGTTGACGCCGGGCAAGAGCAACTC
GGTCGCCGCATACACTATTCTCAGAATGACTTGGTTGAGTACTCACCAGTCACAGAAAAGCATCTTACGG
ATGGCATGACAGTAAGAGAATTATGCAGTGCTGCCATAACCATGAGTGATAACACTGCGGCCAACTTACT
TCTGACAACGATCGGAGGACCGAAGGAGCTAACCGCTTTTTTGCACAACATGGGGGATCATGTAACTCGC
CTTGATCGTTGGGAACCGGAGCTGAATGAAGCCATACCAAACGACGAGCGTGACACCACGATGCCTGCAG
CAATGGCAACAACGTTGCGCAAACTATTAACTGGCGAACTACTTACTCTAGCTTCCCGGCAACAATTAAT
AGACTGGATGGAGGCGGATAAAGTTGCAGGACCACTTCTGCGCTCGGCCCTTCCGGCTGGCTGGTTTATT
GCTGATAAATCTGGAGCCGGTGAGCGTGGGTCTCGCGGTATCATTGCAGCACTGGGGCCAGATGGTAAGC
CCTCCCGTATCGTAGTTATCTACACGACGGGGAGTCAGGCAACTATGGATGAACGAAATAGACAGATCGC
TGAGATAGGTGCCTCACTGATTAAGCATTGGTAACTGTCAGACCAAGTTTACTCATATATACTTTAGATT
GATTTAAAACTTCATTTTTAATTTAAAAGGATCTAGGTGAAGATCCTTTTTGATAATCTCATGACCAAAA
TCCCTTAACGTGAGTTTTCGTTCCACTGAGCGTCAGACCCCGTAGAAAAGATCAAAGGATCTTCTTGAGA
TCCTTTTTTTCTGCGCGTAATCTGCTGCTTGCAAACAAAAAAACCACCGCTACCAGCGGTGGTTTGTTTG
CCGGATCAAGAGCTACCAACTCTTTTTCCGAAGGTAACTGGCTTCAGCAGAGCGCAGATACCAAATACTG
TCCTTCTAGTGTAGCCGTAGTTAGGCCACCACTTCAAGAACTCTGTAGCACCGCCTACATACCTCGCTCT
GCTAATCCTGTTACCAGTGGCTGCTGCCAGTGGCGATAAGTCGTGTCTTACCGGGTTGGACTCAAGACGA
TAGTTACCGGATAAGGCGCAGCGGTCGGGCTGAACGGGGGGTTCGTGCACACAGCCCAGCTTGGAGCGAA
CGACCTACACCGAACTGAGATACCTACAGCGTGAGCTATGAGAAAGCGCCACGCTTCCCGAAGGGAGAAA
GGCGGACAGGTATCCGGTAAGCGGCAGGGTCGGAACAGGAGAGCGCACGAGGGAGCTTCCAGGGGGAAAC
GCCTGGTATCTTTATAGTCCTGTCGGGTTTCGCCACCTCTGACTTGAGCGTCGATTTTTGTGATGCTCGT
CAGGGGGGCGGAGCCTATGGAAAAACGCCAGCAACGCGGCCTTTTTACGGTTCCTGGCCTTTTGCTGCGC
CGCGTGCGGCTGCTGGAGATGGCGGACGCGATGGATATGTTCTGCCAAGGGTTGGTTTGCGCATTCACAG
TTCTCCGCAAGAATTGATTGGCTCCAATTCTTGGAGTGGTGAATCCGTTAGCGAGGTGCCGCCGGCTTCC
ATTCAGGTCGAGGTGGCCCGGCTCCATGCACCGCGACGCAACGCGGGGAGGCAGACAAGGTATAGGGCGG
CGCCTACAATCCATGCCAACCCGTTCCATGTGCTCGCCGAGGCGGCATAAATCGCCGTGACGATCAGCGG
TCCAGTGATCGAAGTTAGGCTGGTAAGAGCCGCGAGCGATCCTTGAAGCTGTCCCTGATGGTCGTCATCT
ACCTGCCTGGACAGCATGGCCTGCAACGCGGGCATCCCGATGCCGCCGGAAGCGAGAAGAATCATAATGG
GGAAGGCCATCCAGCCTCGCGTCGCGAACGCCAGCAAGACGTAGCCCAGCGCGTCGGCCGCCATGCCCTG
CTTCATCCCCGTGGCCCGTTGCTCGCGTTTGCTGGCGGTGTCCCCGGAAGAAATATATTTGCATGTCTTT
AGTTCTATGATGACACAAACCCCGCCCAGCGTCTTGTCATTGGCGAATTCGAACACGCAGATGCAGTCGG
GGCGGCGCGGTCCCAGGTCCACTTCGCATATTAAGGTGACGCGTGTGGCCTCGAACACCGAGCGACCCTG
CAGCGACCCGCTTAACAGCGTCAACAGCGTGCCGCAGATCCCGGGCAATGAGATATGAAAAAGCCTGAAC
TCACCGCGACGTCTGTCGAGAAGTTTCTGATCGAAAAGTTCGACAGCGTCTCCGACCTGATGCAGCTCTC
GGAGGGCGAAGAATCTCGTGCTTTCAGCTTCGATGTAGGAGGGCGTGGATATGTCCTGCGGGTAAATAGC
TGCGCCGATGGTTTCTACAAAGATCGTTATGTTTATCGGCACTTTGCATCGGCCGCGCTCCCGATTCCGG
AAGTGCTTGACATTGGGGAATTCAGCGAGAGCCTGACCTATTGCATCTCCCGCCGTGCACAGGGTGTCAC
GTTGCAAGACCTGCCTGAAACCGAACTGCCCGCTGTTCTGCAGCCGGTCGCGGAGGCCATGGATGCGATC
GCTGCGGCCGATCTTAGCCAGACGAGCGGGTTCGGCCCATTCGGACCGCAAGGAATCGGTCAATACACTA
CATGGCGTGATTTCATATGCGCGATTGCTGATCCCCATGTGTATCACTGGCAAACTGTGATGGACGACAC
CGTCAGTGCGTCCGTCGCGCAGGCTCTCGATGAGCTGATGCTTTGGGCCGAGGACTGCCCCGAAGTCCGG
CACCTCGTGCACGCGGATTTCGGCTCCAACAATGTCCTGACGGACAATGGCCGCATAACAGCGGTCATTG
ACTGGAGCGAGGCGATGTTCGGGGATTCCCAATACGAGGTCGCCAACATCTTCTTCTGGAGGCCGTGGTT
GGCTTGTATGGAGCAGCAGACGCGCTACTTCGAGCGGAGGCATCCGGAGCTTGCAGGATCGCCGCGGCTC
CGGGCGTATATGCTCCGCATTGGTCTTGACCAACTCTATCAGAGCTTGGTTGACGGCAATTTCGATGATG
CAGCTTGGGCGCAGGGTCGATGCGACGCAATCGTCCGATCCGGAGCCGGGACTGTCGGGCGTACACAAAT
CGCCCGCAGAAGCGCGGCCGTCTGGACCGATGGCTGTGTAGAAGTACTCGCCGATAGTGGAAACCGACGC
CCCAGCACTCGTCCGAGGGCAAAGGAATAGGGGAGATGGGGGAGGCTAACTGAAACACGGAAGGAGACAA
TACCGGAAGGAACCCGCGCTATGACGGCAATAAAAAGACAGAATAAAACGCACGGGTGTTGGGTCGTTTG
TTCATAAACGCGGGGTTCGGTCCCAGGGCTGGCACTCTGTCGATACCCCACCGAGACCCCATTGGGGCCA
ATACGCCCGCGTTTCTTCCTTTTCCCCACCCCACCCCCCAAGTTCGGGTGAAGGCCCAGGGCTCGCAGCC
AACGTCGGGGCGGCAGGCCCTGCCATAGCCACTGGCCCCGTGGGTTAGGGACGGGGTCCCCCATGGGGAA
TGGTTTATGGTTCGTGGGGGTTATTATTTTGGGCGTTGCGTGGGGTCTGGTCCACGACTGGACTGAGCAG
ACAGACCCATGGTTTTTGGATGGCCTGGGCATGGACCGCATGTACTGGCGCGACACGAACACCGGGCGTC
TGTGGCTGCCAAACACCCCCGACCCCCAAAAACCACCGCGCGGATTTCTGGCGTGCCAAGCTAGTCGACC
AATTCTCATGTTTGACAGCTTATCATCGCAGATCCGGGCAACGTTGTTGCATTGCTGCAGGCGCAGAACT
GGTAGGTATGGAAGATCTATACATTGAATCAATATTGGCAATTAGCCATATTAGTCATTGGTTATATAGC
ATAAATCAATATTGGCTATTGGCCATTGCATACGTTGTATCTATATCATAATATGTACATTTATATTGGC
TCATGTCCAATATGACCGCCATGTTGACATTGATTATTGACTAGTTATTAATAGTAATCAATTACGGGGT
CATTAGTTCATAGCCCATATATGGAGTTCCGCGTTACATAACTTACGGTAAATGGCCCGCCTGGCTGACC
GCCCAACGACCCCCGCCCATTGACGTCAATAATGACGTATGTTCCCATAGTAACGCCAATAGGGACTTTC
CATTGACGTCAATGGGTGGAGTATTTACGGTAAACTGCCCACTTGGCAGTACATCAAGTGTATCATATGC
CAAGTCCGCCCCCTATTGACGTCAATGACGGTAAATGGCCCGCCTGGCATTATGCCCAGTACATGACCTT
ACGGGACTTTCCTACTTGGCAGTACATCTACGTATTAGTCATCGCTATTACCATGGTGATGCGGTTTTGG
CAGTACACCAATGGGCGTGGATAGCGGTTTGACTCACGGGGATTTCCAAGTCTCCACCCCATTGACGTCA
ATGGGAGTTTGTTTTGGCACCAAAATCAACGGGACTTTCCAAAATGTCGTAATAACCCCGCCCCGTTGAC
GCAAATGGGCGGTAGGCGTGTACGGTGGGAGGTCTATATAAGCAGAGCTCGTTTAGTGAACCGTCAGATC
TCTAGAAGCTGGGTACCAGCTGCTAGCGCCACCATGGAGACCACCCCCCTGAACAGTCAAAAGCAACTCT
CTGCCTGTGAGGATGGAGAGGACTGTCAGGAGAATGGCGTTCTTCAAAAGGTTGTACCCACCCCTGGAGA
TAAGGTGGAAAGCGGCCAGATTTCCAACGGCTACAGCGCCGTGCCATCACCTGGAGCCGGGGATGATACA
CGGCACAGCATTCCCGCAACCACCACGACACTGGTTGCAGAGCTTCACCAGGGCGAGAGGGAGACGTGGG
GCAAAAAGGTAGATTTTCTGCTTTCCGTGATCGGTTACGCGGTCGATCTGGGGAACGTGTGGAGGTTCCC
TTACATTTGTTACCAAAACGGAGGGGGTGCCTTCTTGCTGCCCTACACAATTATGGCGATTTTTGGGGGT
ATCCCGCTCTTCTACATGGAACTGGCCTTGGGTCAGTACCACCGGAACGGCTGCATTAGCATTTGGCGCA
AGATATGCCCCATTTTCAAGGGAATCGGATACGCAATCTGTATAATCGCGTTCTATATTGCATCATATTA
CGAAACCATCATGGCCTGGGCCCTTTATTACTTGATCAGCAGTTTCACCGACCAATTGCCGTGGACGAGC
TGTAAGAACTCATGGAATACCGGGAACTGTACCAACTACTTCTCTGAGGACAGCTCAGGAGGTAGCGGGG
GTGAACAGAAGCTGATTAGCGAGGAGGACTTGGGCAGTCCAGGCGGAAGCGGCAACATCACTTGGACACT
CCATAGTACGAGCCCCGCAGAGGAGTTTTACACCAGGCACGTACTGCAGATTCATAGGAGCAAGGGTCTG
CAAGACCTGGGCGGTATTAGCTGGCAGCTCGCATTGTGCATAATGTTGATCTTTACGGTGATCTATTTCT
CTATCTGGAAGGGAGTAAAGACATCCGGCAAGGTGGTGTGGGTGACGGCGACCTTCCCCAACATTATACT
CAGCGTGTTGTTGGTGAGGGGGGCAACCCTGCCTGGGGCCTGGCGAGGCGTGCTGTTCTATCTCAAGCCA
AACTGGCAGAAGCTTCTTGAAACCGGAGTGTGGATCGACGCGGCCGCGCAAATCTTCTTTTCCCTCGGTC
CCGGCTTCGGGGTCCTTCTGGCATTCGCAAGCTACAACAAGTTCAACAATAACTGCTACCAGGACGCCCT
CGTGACAAGTGTAGTGAACTGCATGACCTCTTTCGTGAGCGGGTTTGTGATCTTCACAGTACTCGGATAT
ATGGCTGAGATGAGGAACGAAGATGTTAGTGAGGTTGCCAAAGACGCTGGCCCGAGCCTGTTGTTCATCA
CATACGCCGAGGCTATCGCGAACATGCCCGCATCTACTTTCTTCGCCATCATCTTTTTCCTGATGCTGAT
AACCCTTGGGCTGGATAGCACCTTCGCCGGACTGGAGGGTGTCATCACTGCCGTTCTCGACGAGTTCCCC
CATGTGTGGGCCAAGCGACGGGAAAGGTTCGTGCTGGCCGTCGTAATCACATGCTTCTTCGGCTCACTGG
TGACCCTTACCTTTGGCGGTGCGTACGTGGTCAAGCTGCTCGAAGAGTACGCCACTGGACCGGCGGTTCT
GACCGTGGCATTGATCGAGGCCGTGGCCGTAAGCTGGTTTTACGGCATCACGCAGTTCTGTAGGGACGTG
AAAGAGATGCTGGGCTTTTCTCCCGGTTGGTTTTGGAGGATTTGTTGGGTAGCAATTAGCCCCCTGTTTC
TCCTTTTCATTATTTGCTCTTTTCTGATGTCTCCACCGCAGCTCCGACTGTTTCAGTACAACTACCCCTA
CTGGTCAATTATCCTGGGCTATTGTATCGGCACCTCAAGTTTCATCTGCATCCCCACATACATCGCATAC
AGACTGATAATTACGCCCGGTACTTTTAAGGAGCGAATCATTAAAAGCATAACCCCCGAAACCCCCACCG
AGATCCCTTGTGGCGATATAAGACTCAATGCGGTCTAATAGCTCGAG
