>Addgene plasmid #107480 | pCEP4-SERTY289I-myc | addgene partial sequence | sequence record 205645 | Addgene Partial NGS Result
TGCTCCTGTTCCACCGTGGGTCCCTTTGCAGCCAATGCAACTTGGACGTTTTTGGGGTCTCCGGACACCA
TCTCTATGTCTTGGCCCTGATCCTGAGCCGCCCGGGGCTCCTGGTCTTCCGCCTCCTCGTCCTCGTCCTC
TTCCCCGTCCTCGTCCATGGTTATCACCCCCTCTTCTTTGAGGTCCACTGCCGCCGGAGCCTTCTGGTCC
AGATGTGTCTCCCTTCTCTCCTAGGCCATTTCCAGGTCCTGTACCTGGCCCCTCGTCAGACATGATTCAC
ACTAAAAGAGATCAATAGACATCTTTATTAGACGACGCTCAGTGAATACAGGGAGTGCAGACTCCTGCCC
CCTCCAACAGCCCCCCCACCCTCATCCCCTTCATGGTCGCTGTCAGACAGATCCAGGTCTGAAAATTCCC
CATCCTCCGAACCATCCTCGTCCTCATCACCAATTACTCGCAGCCCGGAAAACTCCCGCTGAACATCCTC
AAGATTTGCGTCCTGAGCCTCAAGCCAGGCCTCAAATTCCTCGTCCCCCTTTTTGCTGGACGGTAGGGAT
GGGGATTCTCGGGACCCCTCCTCTTCCTCTTCAAGGTCACCAGACAGAGATGCTACTGGGGCAACGGAAG
AAAAGCTGGGTGCGGCCTGTGAGGATCAGCTTATCGATGATAAGCTGTCAAACATGAGAATTCTTGAAGA
CGAAAGGGCCTCGTGATACGCCTATTTTTATAGGTTAATGTCATGATAATAATGGTTTCTTAGACGTCAG
GTGGCACTTTTCGGGGAAATGTGCGCGGAACCCCTATTTGTTTATTTTTCTAAATACATTCAAATATGTA
TCCGCTCATGAGACAATAACCCTGATAAATGCTTCAATAATATTGAAAAAGGAAGAGTATGAGTATTCAA
CATTTCCGTGTCGCCCTTATTCCCTTTTTTGCGGCATTTTGCCTTCCTGTTTTTGCTCACCCAGAAACGC
TGGTGAAAGTAAAAGATGCTGAAGATCAGTTGGGTGCACGAGTGGGTTACATCGAACTGGATCTCAACAG
CGGTAAGATCCTTGAGAGTTTTCGCCCCGAAGAACGTTTTCCAATGATGAGCACTTTTAAAGTTCTGCTA
TGTGGCGCGGTATTATCCCGTGTTGACGCCGGGCAAGAGCAACTCGGTCGCCGCATACACTATTCTCAGA
ATGACTTGGTTGAGTACTCACCAGTCACAGAAAAGCATCTTACGGATGGCATGACAGTAAGAGAATTATG
CAGTGCTGCCATAACCATGAGTGATAACACTGCGGCCAACTTACTTCTGACAACGATCGGAGGACCGAAG
GAGCTAACCGCTTTTTTGCACAACATGGGGGATCATGTAACTCGCCTTGATCGTTGGGAACCGGAGCTGA
ATGAAGCCATACCAAACGACGAGCGTGACACCACGATGCCTGCAGCAATGGCAACAACGTTGCGCAAACT
ATTAACTGGCGAACTACTTACTCTAGCTTCCCGGCAACAATTAATAGACTGGATGGAGGCGGATAAAGTT
GCAGGACCACTTCTGCGCTCGGCCCTTCCGGCTGGCTGGTTTATTGCTGATAAATCTGGAGCCGGTGAGC
GTGGGTCTCGCGGTATCATTGCAGCACTGGGGCCAGATGGTAAGCCCTCCCGTATCGTAGTTATCTACAC
GACGGGGAGTCAGGCAACTATGGATGAACGAAATAGACAGATCGCTGAGATAGGTGCCTCACTGATTAAG
CATTGGTAACTGTCAGACCAAGTTTACTCATATATACTTTAGATTGATTTAAAACTTCATTTTTAATTTA
AAAGGATCTAGGTGAAGATCCTTTTTGATAATCTCATGACCAAAATCCCTTAACGTGAGTTTTCGTTCCA
CTGAGCGTCAGACCCCGTAGAAAAGATCAAAGGATCTTCTTGAGATCCTTTTTTTCTGCGCGTAATCTGC
TGCTTGCAAACAAAAAAACCACCGCTACCAGCGGTGGTTTGTTTGCCGGATCAAGAGCTACCAACTCTTT
TTCCGAAGGTAACTGGCTTCAGCAGAGCGCAGATACCAAATACTGTCCTTCTAGTGTAGCCGTAGTTAGG
CCACCACTTCAAGAACTCTGTAGCACCGCCTACATACCTCGCTCTGCTAATCCTGTTACCAGTGGCTGCT
GCCAGTGGCGATAAGTCGTGTCTTACCGGGTTGGACTCAAGACGATAGTTACCGGATAAGGCGCAGCGGT
CGGGCTGAACGGGGGGTTCGTGCACACAGCCCAGCTTGGAGCGAACGACCTACACCGAACTGAGATACCT
ACAGCGTGAGCTATGAGAAAGCGCCACGCTTCCCGAAGGGAGAAAGGCGGACAGGTATCCGGTAAGCGGC
AGGGTCGGAACAGGAGAGCGCACGAGGGAGCTTCCAGGGGGAAACGCCTGGTATCTTTATAGTCCTGTCG
GGTTTCGCCACCTCTGACTTGAGCGTCGATTTTTGTGATGCTCGTCAGGGGGGCGGAGCCTATGGAAAAA
CGCCAGCAACGCGGCCTTTTTACGGTTCCTGGCCTTTTGCTGGCCTTGAAGCTGTCCCTGATGGTCGTCA
TCTACCTGCCTGGACAGCATGGCCTGCAACGCGGGCATCCCGATGCCGCCGGAAGCGAGAAGAATCATAA
TGGGGAAGGCCATCCAGCCTCGCGTCGCGAACGCCAGCAAGACGTAGCCCAGCGCGTCGGCCCCGAGATG
CGCCGCGTGCGGCTGCTGGAGATGGCGGACGCGATGGATATGTTCTGCCAAGGGTTGGTTTGCGCATTCA
CAGTTCTCCGCAAGAATTGATTGGCTCCAATTCTTGGAGTGGTGAATCCGTTAGCGAGGTGCCGCCCTGC
TTCATCCCCGTGGCCCGTTGCTCGCGTTTGCTGGCGGTGTCCCCGGAAGAAATATATTTGCATGTCTTTA
GTTCTATGATGACACAAACCCCGCCCAGCGTCTTGTCATTGGCGAATTCGAACACGCAGATGCAGTCGGG
GCGGCGCGGTCCGAGGTCCACTTCGCATATTAAGGTGACGCGTGTGGCCTCGAACACCGAGCGACCCTGC
AGCGACCCGCTTAACAGCGTCAACAGCGTGCCGCAGATCCCGGGGGGCAATGAGATATGAAAAAGCCTGA
ACTCACCGCGACGTCTGTCGAGAAGTTTCTGATCGAAAAGTTCGACAGCGTCTCCGACCTGATGCAGCTC
TCGGAGGGCGAAGAATCTCGTGCTTTCAGCTTCGATGTAGGAGGGCGTGGATATGTCCTGCGGGTAAATA
GCTGCGCCGATGGTTTCTACAAAGATCGTTATGTTTATCGGCACTTTGCATCGGCCGCGCTCCCGATTCC
GGAAGTGCTTGACATTGGGGAATTCAGCGAGAGCCTGACCTATTGCATCTCCCGCCGTGCACAGGGTGTC
ACGTTGCAAGACCTGCCTGAAACCGAACTGCCCGCTGTTCTGCAGCCGGTCGCGGAGGCCATGGATGCGA
TCGCTGCGGCCGATCTTAGCCAGACGAGCGGGTTCGGCCCATTCGGACCGCAAGGAATCGGTCAATACAC
TACATGGCGTGATTTCATATGCGCGATTGCTGATCCCCATGTGTATCACTGGCAAACTGTGATGGACGAC
ACCGTCAGTGCGTCCGTCGCGCAGGCTCTCGATGAGCTGATGCTTTGGGCCGAGGACTGCCCCGAAGTCC
GGCACCTCGTGCACGCGGATTTCGGCTCCAACAATGTCCTGACGGACAATGGCCGCATAACAGCGGTCAT
TGACTGGAGCGAGGCGATGTTCGGGGATTCCCAATACGAGGTCGCCAACATCTTCTTCTGGAGGCCGTGG
TTGGCTTGTATGGAGCAGCAGACGCGCTACTTCGAGCGGAGGCATCCGGAGCTTGCAGGATCGCCGCGGC
TCCGGGCGTATATGCTCCGCATTGGTCTTGACCAACTCTATCAGAGCTTGGTTGACGGCAATTTCGATGA
TGCAGCTTGGGCGCAGGGTCGATGCGACGCAATCGTCCGATCCGGAGCCGGGACTGTCGGGCGTACACAA
ATCGCCCGCAGAAGCGCGGCCGTCTGGACCGATGGCTGTGTAGAAGTACTCGCCGATAGTGGAAACCGAC
GCCCCAGCACTCGTCCGGATCGGGAGATGGGGGAGGCTAACTGAAACACGGAAGGAGACAATACCGGAAG
GAACCCGCGCTATGACGGCAATAAAAAGACAGAATAAAACGCACGGGTGTTGGGTCGTTTGTTCATAAAC
GCGGGGTTCGGTCCCAGGGCTGGCACTCTGTCGATACCCCACCGAGACCCCATTGGGGCCAATACGCCCG
CGTTTCTTCCTTTTCCCCACCCCACCCCCCAAGTTCGGGTGAAGGCCCAGGGCTCGCAGCCAACGTCGGG
GCGGCAGGCCCTGCCATAGCCACTGGCCCCGTGGGTTAGGGACGGGGTCCCCCATGGGGAATGGTTTATG
GTTCGTGGGGGTTATTATTTTGGGCGTTGCGTGGGGTCAGGTCCACGACTGGACTGAGCAGACAGACCCA
TGGTTTTTGGATGGCCTGGGCATGGACCGCATGTACTGGCGCGACACGAACACCGGGCGTCTGTGGCTGC
CAAACACCCCCGACCCCCAAAAACCACCGCGCGGATTTCTGGCGTGCCAAGCTAGTCGACCAATTCTCAT
GTTTGACAGCTTATCATCGCAGATCCGGGCAACGTTGTTGCCATTGCTGCAGGCGCAGAACTGGTAGGTA
TGGAAGATCTATACATTGAATCAATATTGGCAATTAGCCATATTAGTCATTGGTTATATAGCATAAATCA
ATATTGGCTATTGGCCATTGCATACGTTGTATCTATATCATAATATGTACATTTATATTGGCTCATGTCC
AATATGACCGCCATGTTGACATTGATTATTGACTAGTTATTAATAGTAATCAATTACGGGGTCATTAGTT
CATAGCCCATATATGGAGTTCCGCGTTACATAACTTACGGTAAATGGCCCGCCTGGCTGACCGCCCAACG
ACCCCCGCCCATTGACGTCAATAATGACGTATGTTCCCATAGTAACGCCAATAGGGACTTTCCATTGACG
TCAATGGGTGGAGTATTTACGGTAAACTGCCCACTTGGCAGTACATCAAGTGTATCATATGCCAAGTCCG
CCCCCTATTGACGTCAATGACGGTAAATGGCCCGCCTGGCATTATGCCCAGTACATGACCTTACGGGACT
TTCCTACTTGGCAGTACATCTACGTATTAGTCATCGCTATTACCATGGTGATGCGGTTTTGGCAGTACAC
CAATGGGCGTGGATAGCGGTTTGACTCACGGGGATTTCCAAGTCTCCACCCCATTGACGTCAATGGGAGT
TTGTTTTGGCACCAAAATCAACGGGACTTTCCAAAATGTCGTAATAACCCCGCCCCGTTGACGCAAATGG
GCGGTAGGCGTGTACGGTGGGAGGTCTATATAAGCAGAGCTCGTTTAGTGAACCGTCAGATCTCTAGAAG
CTGGGTACCAGCTGCTAGCGCCACCATGGAGACCACCCCCCTGAACAGTCAAAAGCAACTCTCTGCCTGT
GAGGATGGAGAGGACTGTCAGGAGAATGGCGTTCTTCAAAAGGTTGTACCCACCCCTGGAGATAAGGTGG
AAAGCGGCCAGATTTCCAACGGCTACAGCGCCGTGCCATCACCTGGAGCCGGGGATGATACACGGCACAG
CATTCCCGCAACCACCACGACACTGGTTGCAGAGCTTCACCAGGGCGAGAGGGAGACGTGGGGCAAAAAG
GTAGATTTTCTGCTTTCCGTGATCGGTTACGCGGTCGATCTGGGGAACGTGTGGAGGTTCCCTTACATTT
GTTACCAAAACGGAGGGGGTGCCTTCTTGCTGCCCTACACAATTATGGCGATTTTTGGGGGTATCCCGCT
CTTCTACATGGAACTGGCCTTGGGTCAGTACCACCGGAACGGCTGCATTAGCATTTGGCGCAAGATATGC
CCCATTTTCAAGGGAATCGGATACGCAATCTGTATAATCGCGTTCTATATTGCATCATATTACAACACCA
TCATGGCCTGGGCCCTTTATTACTTGATCAGCAGTTTCACCGACCAATTGCCGTGGACGAGCTGTAAGAA
CTCATGGAATACCGGGAACTGTACCAACTACTTCTCTGAGGACAGCTCAGGAGGTAGCGGGGGTGAACAG
AAGCTGATTAGCGAGGAGGACTTGGGCAGTCCAGGCGGAAGCGGCAACATCACTTGGACACTCCATAGTA
CGAGCCCCGCAGAGGAGTTTTACACCAGGCACGTACTGCAGATTCATAGGAGCAAGGGTCTGCAAGACCT
GGGCGGTATTAGCTGGCAGCTCGCATTGTGCATAATGTTGATCTTTACGGTGATCTATTTCTCTATCTGG
AAGGGAGTAAAGACATCCGGCAAGGTGGTGTGGGTGACGGCGACCTTCCCCATCATTATACTCAGCGTGT
TGTTGGTGAGGGGGGCAACCCTGCCTGGGGCCTGGCGAGGCGTGCTGTTCTATCTCAAGCCAAACTGGCA
GAAGCTTCTTGAAACCGGAGTGTGGATCGACGCGGCCGCGCAAATCTTCTTTTCCCTCGGTCCCGGCTTC
GGGGTCCTTCTGGCATTCGCAAGCTACAACAAGTTCAACAATAACTGCTACCAGGACGCCCTCGTGACAA
GTGTAGTGAACTGCATGACCTCTTTCGTGAGCGGGTTTGTGATCTTCACAGTACTCGGATATATGGCTGA
GATGAGGAACGAAGATGTTAGTGAGGTTGCCAAAGACGCTGGCCCGAGCCTGTTGTTCATCACATACGCC
GAGGCTATCGCGAACATGCCCGCATCTACTTTCTTCGCCATCATCTTTTTCCTGATGCTGATAACCCTTG
GGCTGGATAGCACCTTCGCCGGACTGGAGGGTGTCATCACTGCCGTTCTCGACGAGTTCCCCCATGTGTG
GGCCAAGCGACGGGAAAGGTTCGTGCTGGCCGTCGTAATCACATGCTTCTTCGGCTCACTGGTGACCCTT
ACCTTTGGCGGTGCGTACGTGGTCAAGCTGCTCGAAGAGTACGCCACTGGACCGGCGGTTCTGACCGTGG
CATTGATCGAGGCCGTGGCCGTAAGCTGGTTTTACGGCATCACGCAGTTCTGTAGGGACGTGAAAGAGAT
GCTGGGCTTTTCTCCCGGTTGGTTTTGGAGGATTTGTTGGGTAGCAATTAGCCCCCTGTTTCTCCTTTTC
ATTATTTGCTCTTTTCTGATGTCTCCACCGCAGCTCCGACTGTTTCAGTACAACTACCCCTACTGGTCAA
TTATCCTGGGCTATTGTATCGGCACCTCAAGTTTCATCTGCATCCCCACATACATCGCATACAGACTGAT
AATTACGCCCGGTACTTTTAAGGAGCGAATCATTAAAAGCATAACCCCCGAAACCCCCACCGAGATCCCT
TGTGGCGATATAAGACTCAATGCGGTCTAATAGCTCGAGGCCGGCAAGGCCGGATCCAGACATGATAAGA
TACATTGATGAGTTTGGACAAACCACAACTAGAATGCAGTGAAAAAAATGCTTTATTTGTGAAATTTGTG
ATGCTATTGCTTTATTTGTAACCATTATAAGCTGCAATAAACAAGTTAACAACAACAATTGCATTCATTT
TATGTTTCAGGTTCAGGGGGAGGTGTGGGAGGTTTTTTAAAGCAAGTAAAACCTCTACAAATGTGGTATG
GCTGATTATGATCCGGCTGCCTCGCGCGTTTCGGTGATGACGGTGAAAACCTCTGACACATGCAGCTCCC
GGAGACGGTCACAGCTTGTCTGTAAGCGGATGCCGGGAGCAGACAAGCCCGTCAGGGCGCGTCAGCGGGT
GTTGGCGGGTGTCGGGGCGCAGCCATGAGGTCGACTCTAGAGGATCGATCCCCGCCCCGGACGAACTAAA
CCTGACTACGACATCTCTGCCCCTTCTTCGCGGGGCAGTGCATGTAATCCCTTCAGTTGGTTGGTACAAC
TTGCCAACTGGGCCCTGTTCCACATGTGACACGGGGGGGGACCAAACACAAAGGGGTTCTCTGACTGTAG
TTGACATCCTTATAAATGGATGTGCACATTTGCCAACACTGAGTGGCTTTCATCCTGGAGCAGACTTTGC
AGTCTGTGGACTGCAACACAACATTGCCTTTATGTGTAACTCTTGGCTGAAGCTCTTACACCAATGCTGG
GGGACATGTACCTCCCAGGGGCCCAGGAAGACTACGGGAGGCTACACCAACGTCAATCAGAGGGGCCTGT
GTAGCTACCGATAAGCGGACCCTCAAGAGGGCATTAGCAATAGTGTTTATAAGGCCCCCTTGTTAACCCT
AAACGGGTAGCATATGCTTCCCGGGTAGTAGTATATACTATCCAGACTAACCCTAATTCAATAGCATATG
TTACCCAACGGGAAGCATATGCTATCGAATTAGGGTTAGTAAAAGGGTCCTAAGGAACAGCGATATCTCC
CACCCCATGAGCTGTCACGGTTTTATTTACATGGGGTCAGGATTCCACGAGGGTAGTGAACCATTTTAGT
CACAAGGGCAGTGGCTGAAGATCAAGGAGCGGGCAGTGAACTCTCCTGAATCTTCGCCTGCTTCTTCATT
CTCCTTCGTTTAGCTAATAGAATAACTGCTGAGTTGTGAACAGTAAGGTGTATGTGAGGTGCTCGAAAAC
AAGGTTTCAGGTGACGCCCCCAGAATAAAATTTGGACGGGGGGTTCAGTGGTGGCATTGTGCTATGACAC
CAATATAACCCTCACAAACCCCTTGGGCAATAAATACTAGTGTAGGAATGAAACATTCTGAATATCTTTA
ACAATAGAAATCCATGGGGTGGGGACAAGCCGTAAAGACTGGATGTCCATCTCACACGAATTTATGGCTA
TGGGCAACACATAATCCTAGTGCAATATGATACTGGGGTTATTAAGATGTGTCCCAGGCAGGGACCAAGA
CAGGTGAACCATGTTGTTACACTCTATTTGTAACAAGGGGAAAGAGAGTGGACGCCGACAGCAGCGGACT
CCACTGGTTGTCTCTAACACCCCCGAAAATTAAACGGGGCTCCACGCCAATGGGGCCCATAAACAAAGAC
AAGTGGCCACTCTTTTTTTTGAAATTGTGGAGTGGGGGCACGCGTCAGCCCCCACACGCCGCCCTGCGGT
TTTGGACTGTAAAATAAGGGTGTAATAACTTGGCTGATTGTAACCCCGCTAACCACTGCGGTCAAACCAC
TTGCCCACAAAACCACTAATGGCACCCCGGGGAATACCTGCATAAGTAGGTGGGCGGGCCAAGATAGGGG
CGCGATTGCTGCGATCTGGAGGACAAATTACACACACTTGCGCCTGAGCGCCAAGCACAGGGTTGTTGGT
CCTCATATTCACGAGGTCGCTGAGAGCACGGTGGGCTAATGTTGCCATGGGTAGCATATACTACCCAAAT
ATCTGGATAGCATATGCTATCCTAATCTATATCTGGGTAGCATAGGCTATCCTAATCTATATCTGGGTAG
CATATGCTATCCTAATCTATATCTGGGTAGTATATGCTATCCTAATTTATATCTGGGTAGCATAGGCTAT
CCTAATCTATATCTGGGTAGCATATGCTATCCTAATCTATATCTGGGTAGTATATGCTATCCTAATCTGT
ATCCGGGTAGCATATGCTATCCTAATAGAGATTAGGGTAGTATATGCTATCCTAATTTATATCTGGGTAG
CATATACTACCCAAATATCTGGATAGCATATGCTATCCTAATCTATATCTGGGTAGCATATGCTATCCTA
ATCTATATCTGGGTAGCATAGGCTATCCTAATCTATATCTGGGTAGCATATGCTATCCTAATCTATATCT
GGGTAGTATATGCTATCCTAATTTATATCTGGGTAGCATAGGCTATCCTAATCTATATCTGGGTAGCATA
TGCTATCCTAATCTATATCTGGGTAGTATATGCTATCCTAATCTGTATCCGGGTAGCATATGCTATCCTC
ATGCATATACAGTCAGCATATGATACCCAGTAGTAGAGTGGGAGTGCTATCCTTTGCATATGCCGCCACC
TCCCAAGGGGGCGTGAATTTTCGCTGCTTGTCCTTTTCCTGCTGGTTGCTCCCATTCTTAGGTGAATTTA
AGGAGGCCAGGCTAAAGCCGTCGCATGTCTGATTGCTCACCAGGTAAATGTCGCTAATGTTTTCCAACGC
GAGAAGGTGTTGAGCGCGGAGCTGAGTGACGTGACAACATGGGTATGCCCAATTGCCCCATGTTGGGAGG
ACGAAAATGGTGACAAGACAGATGGCCAGAAATACACCAACAGCACGCATGATGTCTACTGGGGATTTAT
TCTTTAGTGCGGGGGAATACACGGCTTTTAATACGATTGAGGGCGTCTCCTAACAAGTTACATCACTCCT
GCCCTTCCTCACCCTCATCTCCATCACCTCCTTCATCTCCGTCATCTCCGTCATCACCCTCCGCGGCAGC
CCCTTCCACCATAGGTGGAAACCAGGGAGGCAAATCTACTCCATCGTCAAAGCTGCACACAGTCACCCTG
ATATTGCAGGTAGGAGCGGGCTTTGTCATAACAAGGTCCTTAATCGCATCCTTCAAAACCTCAGCAAATA
TATGAGTTTGTAAAAAGACCATGAAATAACAGACAATGGACTCCCTTAGCGGGCCAGGTTGTGGGCCGGG
TCCAGGGGCCATTCCAAAGGGGAGACGACTCAATGGTGTAAGACGACATTGTGGAATAGCAAGGGCAGTT
CCTCGCCTTAGGTTGTAAAGGGAGGTCTTACTACCTCCATATACGAACACACCGGCGACCCAAGTTCCTT
CGTCGGTAGTCCTTTCTACGTGACTCCTAGCCAGGAGAGCTCTTAAACCTTCTGCAATGTTCTCAAATTT
CGGGTTGGAACCTCCTTGACCACGATGCTTTCCAAACCACCCTCCTTTTTTGCGCCTGCCTCCATCACCC
TGACCCCGGGGTCCAGTGCTTGGGCCTTCTCCTGGGTCATCTGCGGGGCCCTGCTCTATCGCTCCCGGGG
GCACGTCAGGCTCACCATCTGGGCCACCTTCTTGGTGGTATTCAAAATAATCGGCTTCCCCTACAGGGTG
GAAAAATGGCCTTCTACCTGGAGGGGGCCTGCGCGGTGGAGACCCGGATGATGATGACTGACTACTGGGA
CTCCTGGGCCTCTTTTCTCCACGTCCACGACCTCTCCCCCTGGCTCTTTCACGACTTCCCCCCCTGGCTC
TTTCACGTCCTCTACCCCGGCGGCCTCCACTACCTCCTCGACCCCGGCCTCCACTACCTCCTCGACCCCG
GCCTCCACTGCCTCCTCGACCCCGGCCTCCACCTCCTGCTCCT
